>Addgene plasmid #129322 | NLS-QUE37C/pLBS CAG | addgene full sequence | sequence record 265787 | Addgene NGS Result
CTAAATTGTAAGCGTTAATATTTTGTTAAAATTCGCGTTAAATTTTTGTTAAATCAGCTCATTTTTTAAC
CAATAGGCCGAAATCGGCAAAATCCCTTATAAATCAAAAGAATAGACCGAGATAGGGT
[37 nt withheld, positions 129-165]
AAAGAACGTGGACTCCAACGTCAAAGG
[49 nt withheld, positions 193-241]
T
[91 nt withheld, positions 243-333]
G
[124 nt withheld, positions 335-458]
CCCATTCGCCATTCAGGCTGCGCAACTGTTGGGAAGGGCGATCGGTGCGGGCCTCTTCGCTATTACGCCA
GCTGGCGAAAGGGGGATGTGCTGCAAGGCGATTAAGTTGGGTAACGCCAGGGTTTTCCCAGTCACGACGT
TGTAAAACGACGGCCAGTGAATTGTAATACGACTCACTATAGGGCGAATTGGGTACCACGCGTGTAGTCT
TATGCAATACTCTTGTAGTCTTGCAACATGGTAACGATGAGTTAGCAACATGCCTTACAAGGAGAGAAAA
AGCACCGTGCATGCCGATTGGTGGAAGTAAGGTGGTACGATCGTGCCTTATTAGGAAGGCAACAGACGGG
TCTGACATGGATTGGACGAACCACTGAATTGCCGCATTGCAGAGATATTGTATTTAAGTGCCTAGCTCGA
TACATAAACGGGTCTCTCTGGTTAGACCAGATCTGAGCCTGGGAGCTCTCTGGCTAACTAGGGAACCCAC
TGCTTAAGCCTCAATAAAGCTTGCCTTGAGTGCTTCAAGTAGTGTGTGCCCGTCTGTTGTGTGACTCTGG
TAACTAGAGATCCCTCAGACCCTTTTAGTCAGTGTGGAAAATCTCTAGCAGTGGCGCCCGAACAGGGACT
TGAAAGCGAAAGGGAAACCAGAGGAGCTCTCTCGACGCAGGACTCGGCTTGCTGAAGCGCGCACGGCAAG
AGGCGAGGGGCGGCGACTGGTGAGTACGCCAAAAATTTTGACTAGCGGAGGCTAGAAGGAGAGAGATGGG
TGCGAGAGCGTCAGTATTAAGCGGGGGAGAATTAGATCGCGATGGGAAAAAATTCGGTTAAGGCCAGGGG
GAAAGAAAAAATATAAATTAAAACATATAGTATGGGCAAGCAGGGAGCTAGAACGATTCGCAGTTAATCC
TGGCCTGTTAGAAACATCAGAAGGCTGTAGACAAATACTGGGACAGCTACAACCATCCCTTCAGACAGGA
TCAGAAGAACTTAGATCATTATATAATACAGTAGCAACCCTCTATTGTGTGCATCAAAGGATAGAGATAA
AAGACACCAAGGAAGCTTTAGACAAGATAGAGGAAGAGCAAAACAAAAGTAAGACCACCGCACAGCAAGC
GGCCGCTGATCTTCAGACCTGGAGGAGGAGATATGAGGGACAATTGGAGAAGTGAATTATATAAATATAA
AGTAGTAAAAATTGAACCATTAGGAGTAGCACCCACCAAGGCAAAGAGAAGAGTGGTGCAGAGAGAAAAA
AGAGCAGTGGGAATAGGAGCTTTGTTCCTTGGGTTCTTGGGAGCAGCAGGAAGCACTATGGGCGCAGCGT
CAATGACGCTGACGGTACAGGCCAGACAATTATTGTCTGGTATAGTGCAGCAGCAGAACAATTTGCTGAG
GGCTATTGAGGCGCAACAGCATCTGTTGCAACTCACAGTCTGGGGCATCAAGCAGCTCCAGGCAAGAATC
CTGGCTGTGGAAAGATACCTAAAGGATCAACAGCTCCTGGGGATTTGGGGTTGCTCTGGAAAACTCATTT
GCACCACTGCTGTGCCTTGGAATGCTAGTTGGAGTAATAAATCTCTGGAACAGATTTGGAATCACACGAC
CTGGATGGAGTGGGACAGAGAAATTAACAATTACACAAGCTTAATACACTCCTTAATTGAAGAATCGCAA
AACCAGCAAGAAAAGAATGAACAAGAATTATTGGAATTAGATAAATGGGCAAGTTTGTGGAATTGGTTTA
ACATAACAAATTGGCTGTGGTATATAAAATTATTCATAATGATAGTAGGAGGCTTGGTAGGTTTAAGAAT
AGTTTTTGCTGTACTTTCTATAGTGAATAGAGTTAGGCAGGGATATTCACCATTATCGTTTCAGACCCAC
CTCCCAACCCCGAGGGGACCCGACAGGCCCGAAGGAATAGAAGAAGAAGGTGGAGAGAGAGACAGAGACA
GATCCATTCGATTAGTGAACGGATCTCGACGGTATCGGTTAACTTTTAAAAGAAAAGGGGGGATTGGGGG
GTACAGTGCAGGGGAAAGAATAGTAGACATAATAGCAACAGACATACAAACTAAAGAATTACAAAAACAA
ATTACAAAATTCAAAATTTTGGGCCCTTCCAACCTTCCAACCGGTACCGGTTGGAAGGTTGGAAGGGCCC
TTCCAACCTTCCAACCGGTACCTAGTAATCAATTACGGGGTCATTAGTTCATAGCCCATATATGGAGTTC
CGCGTTACATAACTTACGGTAAATGGCCCGCCTGGCTGACCGCCCAACGACCCCCGCCCATTGACGTCAA
TAATGACGTATGTTCCCATAGTAACGCCAATAGGGACTTTCCATTGACGTCAATGGGTGGAGTATTTACG
GTAAACTGCCCACTTGGCAGTACATCAAGTGTATCATATGCCAAGTACGCCCCCTATTGACGTCAATGAC
GGTAAATGGCCCGCCTGGCATTATGCCCAGTACATGACCTTATGGGACTTTCCTACTTGGCAGTACATCT
ACGTATTAGTCATCGCTATTACCATGGTCGAGGTGAGCCCCACGTTCTGCTTCACTCTCCCCATCTCCCC
CCCCTCCCCACCCCCAATTTTGTATTTATTTATTTTTTAATTATTTTGTGCAGCGATGGGGGCGGGGGGG
GGGGGGGGGCGCGCCRGGSGGGGSGGGGGGGGGCGGGGGGGGGGGCGGGGCGRGGCGGAGAGGTGCGGCG
GCAGCCAATCAGAGCGGCGCGCTCCGAAAGTTTCCTTTTATGGCGAGGCGGCGGCGGCGGCGGCCCTATA
AAAAGCGAAGCGCGCGGCGGGCGGGAGTCGCTGCGCGCTGCCTTCGCCCCGTGCCCCGCTCCGCCGCCGC
CTCGCGCCGCCCGCCCCGGCTCTGACTGACCGCGTTACTCCCACAGGTGAGCGGGCGGGACGGCCCTTCT
CCTCCGGGCTGTAATTAGCGCTTGGTTTAATGACGGCTTGTTTCTTTTCTGTGGCTGCGTGAAAGCCTTG
AGGGGCTCCGGGAGGGCCCTTTGTGCGGGGGGAGCGGCTCGGGGGGTGCGTGCGTGTGTGTGTGCGTGGG
GAGCGCCGCGTGCGGCTCCGCGCTGCCCGGCGGCTGTGAGCGCTGCGGGCGCGGCGCGGGGCTTTGTGCG
CTCCGCAGTGTGCGCGAGGGGAGCGCGGCCGGGGGCGGTGCCCCGCGGTGCGGGGGGGGCTGCGAGGGGA
ACAAAGGCTGCGTGCGGGGTGTGTGCGTGGGGGGGTGAGCAGGGGGTGTGGGCGCGTCGGTCGGGCTGCA
ACCCCCCCTGCACCCCCCTCCCCGAGTTGCTGAGCACGGCCCGGCTTCGGGTGCGGGGCTCCGTACGGGG
CGTGGCGCGGGGCTCGCCGTGCCGGGCGGGGGGTGGCGGCAGGTGGGGGTGCCGGGCGGGGCGGGGCCGC
CTCGGGCCGGGGAGGGCTCGGGGGAGGGGCGCGGCGGCCCCCGGAGCGCCGGCGGCTGTCGAGGCGCGGC
GAGCCGCAGCCATTGCCTTTTATGGTAATCGTGCGAGAGGGCGCAGGGACTTCCTTTGTCCCAAATCTGT
GCGGAGCCGAAATCTGGGAGGCGCCGCCGCACCCCCTCTAGCGGGCGCGGGGCGAAGCGGTGCGGCGCCG
GCAGGAAGGAAATGGGCGGGGAGGGCCTTCGTGCGTCGCCGCGCCGCCGTCCCCTTCTCCCTCTCCAGCC
TCGGGGCTGTCCGCGGGGGGACGGCTGCCTTCGGGGGGGACGGGGCAGGGCGGGGTTCGGCTTCTGGCGT
GTGACCGGCGGCTCTAGAGCCTCTGCTAACCATGTTCATGCCTTCTTCTTTTTCCTACAGCTCCTGGGCA
ACGTGCTGGTTATTGTGCTGTCTCATCATTTTGGCAAAGGATTCCTCGAGGTCGACGGTATCGATAAGCT
TGATATCGAATTCACCATGGCGCCGAAAAAAAAACGCAAAGTGGATCCACCGGTCGCCACCATGGTGAAA
ACTGTGAAAGTGAATATAACAACCCCTGATGGGCCAGTCTACGACGCTGATATCGAGATGGTGTCCGTGC
GGGCCGAGAGTGGTGATCTCGGCATCCTCCCCGGTCACATTCCCACAAAGGCCCCACTGAAGATCGGAGC
TGTGCGGCTGAAGAAGGACGGCCAAACAGAGGATGTCGCAGTCTCAGGCGGCACTGTTGAAGTGCGGCCT
GACCACGTTACCATTAATGCTCAAGCCGCTGAACGGGCGGAGGACATTGACGTCCTCCGCGCCAAAGCGG
CGAAAGAGCGGGCGGAGCGCCGCCTGCAAAGCCAGACCCGTTACAACAGCCACAACGTCTATATCATGGC
CGACAAGCAGAAGAACGGCATCAAGGTGAACTTCAAGATCCGCCACAACATCGAGGACGGCAGCGTGCAG
CTCGCCGACCACTACCAGCAGAACACCCCCATCGGCGACGGCCCCGTGCTGCTGCCCGACAACCACTACC
TGAGCACCCAGTCCAAGCTGAGCAAAGACCCCAACGAGAAGCGCGATCACATGGTCCTGCTGGAGTTCGT
GACCGCCGCCGGGATCACTCTCGGCATGGACGAGCTGTACAAGGGTGGCACCGGAGGGAGCATGGTGAGC
AAGGGCGAGGAGCTGTTCACCGGGGTGGTGCCCATCCTGGTCGAGCTGGACGGCGACGTAAACGGCCACA
AGTTCAGCGTGTCCGGCGAGGGCGAGGGCGATGCCACCTACGGCAAGCTGACCCTGAAGTTCATCTGCAC
CACCGGCAAGCTGCCCGTGCCCTGGCCCACCCTCGTGACCACCCTGACCTACGGCGTGCAGTGCTTCAGC
CGCTACCCCGACCACATGAAGCAGCACGACTTCTTCAAGTCCGCCATGCCCGAAGGCTACGTCCAGGAGC
GCACCATCTTCTTCAAGGACGACGGCAACTACAAGACCCGCGCCGAGGTGAAGTTCGAGGGCGACACCCT
GGTGAACCGCATCGAGCTGAAGGGCATCGACTTCAAGGAGGACGGCAACATCCTGGGGCACAAGCTGGAG
TACAACCTGGGTGACATCGACTTCAAACGGGCCGAACTGGCGTTAAAACGCGCCATGAACCGTTTGAGCG
TTGCGGAAGATAAGTGAGCGGCCGCGACTCTAGATCACTAGTCTCGACTCGACAATCAACCTCTGGATTA
CAAAATTTGTGAAAGATTGACTGGTATTCTTAACTATGTTGCTCCTTTTACGCTATGTGGATACGCTGCT
TTAATGCCTTTGTATCATGCTATTGCTTCCCGTATGGCTTTCATTTTCTCCTCCTTGTATAAATCCTGGT
TGCTGTCTCTTTATGAGGAGTTGTGGCCCGTTGTCAGGCAACGTGGCGTGGTGTGCACTGTGTTTGCTGA
CGCAACCCCCACTGGTTGGGGCATTGCCACCACCTGTCAGCTCCTTTCCGGGACTTTCGCTTTCCCCCTC
CCTATTGCCACGGCGGAACTCATCGCCGCCTGCCTTGCCCGCTGCTGGACAGGGGCTCGGCTGTTGGGCA
CTGACAATTCCGTGGTGTTGTCGGGGAAGCTGACGTCCTTTCCATGGCTGCTCGCCTGTGTTGCCACCTG
GATTCTGCGCGGGACGTCCTTCTGCTACGTCCCTTCGGCCCTCAATCCAGCGGACCTTCCTTCCCGCGGC
CTGCTGCCGGCTCTGCGGCCTCTTCCGCATCTTCGCCTTCGCCCTCAGACGAGTCGGATCTCCCTTTGGG
CCGCCTCCCCGCCTGGAATTAATTCGAGCTCGGTACCTTTAAGACCAATGACTTACAAGGCAGCTGTAGA
TCTTAGCCACTTTTTAAAAGAAAAGGGGGGACTGGAAGGGCTAATTCACTCCCAACGAAGATAAGATCTG
CTTTTTGCTTGTACTGGGTCTCTCTGGTTAGACCAGATCTGAGCCTGGGAGCTCTCTGGCTAACTAGGGA
ACCCACTGCTTAAGCCTCAATAAAGCTTGCCTTGAGTGCTTCAAGTAGTGTGTGCCCGTCTGTTGTGTGA
CTCTGGTAACTAGAGATCCCTCAGACCCTTTTAGTCAGTGTGGAAAATCTCTAGCAGTAGTAGTTCATGT
CATCTTATTATTCAGTATTTATAACTTGCAAAGAAATGAATATCAGAGAGTGAGAGGAACTTGTTTATTG
CAGCTTATAATGGTTACAAATAAAGCAATAGCATCACAAATTTCACAAATAAAGCATTTTTTTCACTGCA
TTCTAGTTGTGGTTTGTCCAAACTCATCAATGTATCTAGAGCGGCCGCCACCGCGGTGGAGCTCCAGCTT
TTGTTCCCTTTAGTGAGGGTTAATTTCGAGCTTGGCGTAATCATGGTCATAGCTGTTTCCTGTGTGAAAT
TGTTATCCGCTCACAATTCCACACAACATACGAGCCGGAAGCATAAAGTGTAAAGCCTGGGGTGCCTAAT
GAGTGAGCTAACTCACATTAATTGCGTTGCGCTCACTGCCCGCTTTCCAGTCGGGAAACCTGTCGTGCCA
GCTGCATTAATGAATCGGCCAACGCGCGGGGAGAGGCGGTTTGCGTATTGGGCGCTCTTCCGCTTCCTCG
CTCACTGACTCGCTGCGCTCGGTCGTTCGGCTGCGGCGAGCGGTATCAGCTCACTCAAAGGCGGTAATAC
GGTTATCCACAGAATCAGGGGATAACGCAGGAAAGAACATGTGAGCAAAAGGCCAGCAAAAGGCCAGGAA
CCGTAAAAAGGCCGCGTTGCTGGCGTTTTTCCATAGGCTCCGCCCCCCTGACGAGCATCACAAAAATCGA
CGCTCAAGTCAGAGGTGGCGAAACCCGACAGGACTATAAAGATACCAGGCGTTTCCCCCTGGAAGCTCCC
TCGTGCGCTCTCCTGTTCCGACCCTGCCGCTTACCGGATACCTGTCCGCCTTTCTCCCTTCGGGAAGCGT
GGCGCTTTCTCATAGCTCACGCTGTAGGTATCTCAGTTCGGTGTAGGTCGTTCGCTCCAAGCTGGGCTGT
GTGCACGAACCCCCCGTTCAGCCCGACCGCTGCGCCTTATCCGGTAACTATCGTCTTGAGTCCAACCCGG
TAAGACACGACTTATCGCCACTGGCAGCAGCCACTGGTAACAGGATTAGCAGAGCGAGGTATGTAGGCGG
TGCTACAGAGTTCTTGAAGTGGTGGCCTAACTACGGCTACACTAGAAGAACAGTATTTGGTATCTGCGCT
CTGCTGAAGCCAGTTACCTTCGGAAAAAGAGTTGGTAGCTCTTGATCCGGCAAACAAACCACCGCTGGTA
GCGGTGGTTTTTTTGTTTGCAAGCAGCAGATTACGCGCAGAAAAAAAGGATCTCAAGAAGATCCTTTGAT
CTTTTCTACGGGGTCTGACGCTCAGTGGAACGAAAACTCACGTTAAGGGATTTTGGTCATGAGATTATCA
AAAAGGATCTTCACCTAGATCCTTTTAAATTAAAAATGAAGTTTTAAATCAATCTAAAGTATATATGAGT
AAACTTGGTCTGACAGTTACCAATGCTTAATCAGTGAGGCACCTATCTCAGCGATCTGTCTATTTCGTTC
ATCCATAGTTGCCTGACTCCCCGTCGTGTAGATAACTACGATACGGGAGGGCTTACCATCTGGCCCCAGT
GCTGCAATGATACCGCGAGACCCACGCTCACCGGCTCCAGATTTATCAGCAATAAACCAGCCAGCCGGAA
GGGCCGAGCGCAGAAGTGGTCCTGCAACTTTATCCGCCTCCATCCAGTCTATTAATTGTTGCCGGGAAGC
TAGAGTAAGTAGTTCGCCAGTTAATAGTTTGCGCAACGTTGTTGCCATTGCTACAGGCATCGTGGTGTCA
CGCTCGTCGTTTGGTATGGCTTCATTCAGCTCCGGTTCCCAACGATCAAGGCGAGTTACATGATCCCCCA
TGTTGTGCAAAAAAGCGGTTAGCTCCTTCGGTCCTCCGATCGTTGTCAGAAGTAAGTTGGCCGCAGTGTT
ATCACTCATGGTTATGGCAGCACTGCATAATTCTCTTACTGTCATGCCATCCGTAAGATGCTTTTCTGTG
ACTGGTGAGTACTCAACCAAGTCATTCTGAGAATAGTGTATGCGGCGACCGAGTTGCTCTTGCCCGGCGT
CAATACGGGATAATACCGCGCCACATAGCAGAACTTTAAAAGTGCTCATCATTGGAAAACGTTCTTCGGG
GCGAAAACTCTCAAGGATCTTACCGCTGTTGAGATCCAGTTCGATGTAACCCACTCGTGCACCCAACTGA
TCTTCAGCATCTTTTACTTTCACCAGCGTTTCTGGGTGAGCAAAAACAGGAAGGCAAAATGCCGCAAAAA
AGGGAATAAGGGCGACACGGAAATGTTGAATACTCATACTCTTCCTTTTTCAATATTATTGAAGCATTTA
TCAGGGTTATTGTCTCATGAGCGGATACATATTTGAATGTATTTAGAAAAATAAACAAATAGGGGTTCCG
CGCACATTTCCCCGAAAAGTGCCAC
Features (pLannotate 1.2.2; 30 found; start..end, strand, type, name):
     30..458     -  rep_origin     f1 ori (sequence partly withheld): f1 bacteriophage origin of replication; arrow indicates direction of (+) strand synthesis
    463..620     -  CDS            lacZα (fragment): LacZα fragment of β-galactosidase; lacZ fragment
    623..641     +  promoter       T7 promoter: promoter for bacteriophage T7 RNA polymerase
    661..887     +  promoter       RSV promoter: Rous sarcoma virus enhancer/promoter
    888..1068    +  LTR            5' LTR (truncated): truncated 5' long terminal repeat (LTR) from HIV-1
   1115..1240    +  misc_feature   HIV-1 Ψ: packaging signal of human immunodeficiency virus type 1
   1224..1587    +  CDS            HIV-1 gag (fragment): gag protein from human immunodeficiency virus 1; gag
   1733..1966    +  misc_feature   RRE: The Rev response element (RRE) of HIV-1 allows for Rev-dependent mRNA export from the nucleus to the cytoplasm.
   2343..2443    +  CDS            Rev (fragment): human immunodeficiency virus 1 (HIV-1) Rev protein; rev; enhances nuclear export of unspliced and incompletely spliced viral mRNAs
   2462..2578    +  misc_feature   cPPT/CTS: central polypurine tract and central termination sequence of HIV-1
   2701..3004    +  enhancer       CMV enhancer: human cytomegalovirus immediate early enhancer
   3006..3281    +  promoter       chicken β-actin promoter: No description available
   3282..4298    +  intron         chimeric intron: chimera between introns from chicken β-actin and rabbit β-globin
   4352..4391    -  misc_feature   MCS (fragment): pBluescript multiple cloning site
   4446..4766    +  CDS            atpC (fragment): ATPE_BACSU - Experimental evidence at protein level: Swiss-Prot protein existence level 1. Produces ATP from ADP in the presence of a proton gradient across the membrane. From Bacillus subtilis (strain 168).
   4782..5504    +  CDS            cEGFP: cEGFP is a basic (constitutively fluorescent) green fluorescent protein published in 2008, derived from Aequorea victoria.
   5511..5582    +  CDS            atpC (fragment): ATPE_BACP3 - Experimental evidence at protein level: Swiss-Prot protein existence level 1. Produces ATP from ADP in the presence of a proton gradient across the membrane. From Bacillus sp. (strain PS3).
   5622..6210    +  misc_feature   WPRE: woodchuck hepatitis virus posttranscriptional regulatory element
   6231..6368    +  CDS            nef (fragment): NEF_HV1LA - Experimental evidence at protein level: Swiss-Prot protein existence level 1. Extracellular Nef protein targets CD4(+) T-lymphocytes for apoptosis by interacting with CXCR4 surface receptors. From Human immunodeficiency virus type 1 group M subtype B (isolate Lai) (HIV-1).
   6354..6534    +  LTR            5' LTR (truncated): truncated 5' long terminal repeat (LTR) from HIV-1
   6606..6687    +  polyA_signal   SV40 poly(A) signal: SV40 polyadenylation signal
   6723..6752    -  misc_feature   MCS (fragment): pBluescript multiple cloning site
   6765..6783    -  promoter       T3 promoter: promoter for bacteriophage T3 RNA polymerase
   6828..6844    -  protein_bind   lac operator: The lac repressor binds to the lac operator to inhibit transcription in E. coli. This inhibition can be relieved by adding lactose or isopropyl-β-D-thiogalactopyranoside (IPTG). lac repressor encoded by lacI
   6852..6882    -  promoter       lac promoter: promoter for the E. coli lac operon
   6897..6918    -  protein_bind   CAP binding site: CAP binding activates transcription in the presence of cAMP. E. coli catabolite activator protein
   6931..7023    -  CDS            lacI (fragment): lac repressor; lacI; The lac repressor binds to the lac operator to inhibit transcription in E. coli. This inhibition can be relieved by adding lactose or isopropyl-β-D-thiogalactopyranoside (IPTG).
   7206..7794    -  rep_origin     ori: high-copy-number ColE1/pMB1/pBR322/pUC origin of replication
   7965..8825    -  CDS            AmpR: β-lactamase; bla; confers resistance to ampicillin, carbenicillin, and related antibiotics
   8826..8930    -  promoter       AmpR promoter: bla
