[The description below was written by a language model from this plasmid's Addgene catalogue record and pLannotate feature annotations shown in this document.]
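Description:
NLS-QUE37C/pLBS CAG is a lentiviral transfer plasmid of about 9 kb, built on the pLBS.CAG backbone, for expressing a nucleus-targeted version of the genetically encoded fluorescent ATP indicator QUEEN-37C. In bacteria it is maintained by a high-copy ColE1/pUC-type origin and selected with ampicillin through the β-lactamase gene. The surrounding pBluescript-derived sequences contribute an f1 origin, T7 and T3 promoters, and lacZα/lac promoter remnants that play no part in the payload.

The viral portion has a third-generation layout. An RSV promoter drives a truncated HIV-1 5' LTR, so genomic RNA is made without Tat, and this is followed by the Ψ packaging signal with a gag fragment, the RRE for Rev-dependent export, and the cPPT/CTS that aids nuclear import of the reverse-transcribed genome. The internal expression cassette uses the CAG promoter (CMV enhancer, chicken β-actin promoter and chimeric intron) for strong, broadly active expression. The sensor open reading frame is annotated as a fragment of the Bacillus subtilis ATP synthase ε subunit (atpC), a circularly permuted EGFP, and a short ε-subunit fragment from Bacillus PS3. This matches the QUEEN design, in which ATP binding to the ε subunit changes the fluorescence of the inserted GFP. The nuclear localization signal implied by the name is not annotated separately in the feature table. A WPRE downstream boosts transcript levels, and the cassette ends in a truncated 3' LTR and an SV40 polyadenylation signal.

The stated purpose is measuring ATP in the nucleus of live cells after lentiviral delivery. No mammalian selection marker is annotated.
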