Addgene plasmid #129322: NLS-QUE37C/pLBS CAG
Purpose: ATP measurement, nucleus, lentivirus
Depositing lab: Yasushi Okada. Depositing organization: RIKEN Center for Biosystems Dynamics Research, Kobe. Publication: Live cell imaging of metabolic heterogeneity by quantitative fluorescent ATP indicator protein, QUEEN-37C. Yaginuma H, Okada Y. bioRxiv 2021.10.08.463131 10.1101/2021.10.08.463131.
Backbone
  Vector backbone: pLBS.CAG
  Vector type: Lentiviral
Growth in bacteria
  Bacterial resistance: Ampicillin, 100 μg/mL
  Growth temperature: 37°C
  Growth strain: NEB Stable
  Copy number: High Copy
Gene/Insert
  Gene/Insert name: QUEEN-37C
  Species: Synthetic
  Cloning method: Restriction Enzyme; 5′ cloning site Unknown (unknown if destroyed)
Terms and licenses: Academic/Nonprofit Terms; Industry Terms: Not Available to Industry
Depositor comments: Depositor Adm #1080 . Please visit https://www.biorxiv.org/content/10.1101/2021.10.08.463131v1 for bioRxiv preprint.
How to cite: NLS-QUE37C/pLBS CAG was a gift from Yasushi Okada (Addgene plasmid # 129322 ; http://n2t.net/addgene:129322 ; RRID:Addgene_129322)
