>Addgene plasmid #129322 | NLS-QUE37C/pLBS CAG | depositor partial sequence | sequence record 248166 | NLS-QUE37C/pLBS CAG sequence 8896 bps
CTAAATTGTAAGCGTTAATATTTTGTTAAAATTCGCGTTAAATTTTTGTTAAATCAGCTCATTTTTTAAC
CAATAGGCCGAAATCGGCAAAATCCCTTATAAATCAAAAGAATAGACCGAGATAGGGT
[37 nt withheld, positions 129-165]
AAAGAACGTGGACTCCAACGTCAAAGG
[49 nt withheld, positions 193-241]
T
[91 nt withheld, positions 243-333]
G
[124 nt withheld, positions 335-458]
CCCATTCGCCATTCAGGCTGCGCAACTGTTGGGAAGGGCGATCGGTGCGGGCCTCTTCGCTATTACGCCA
GCTGGCGAAAGGGGGATGTGCTGCAAGGCGATTAAGTTGGGTAACGCCAGGGTTTTCCCAGTCACGACGT
TGTAAAACGACGGCCAGTGAGCGCGCGTAATACGACTCACTATAGGGCGAATTGGGTACCACGCGTGTAG
TCTTATGCAATACTCTTGTAGTCTTGCAACATGGTAACGATGAGTTAGCAACATGCCTTACAAGGAGAGA
AAAAGCACCGTGCATGCCGATTGGTGGAAGTAAGGTGGTACGATCGTGCCTTATTAGGAAGGCAACAGAC
GGGTCTGACATGGATTGGACGAACCACTGAATTGCCGCATTGCAGAGATATTGTATTTAAGTGCCTAGCT
CGATACAATAAACGGGTCTCTCTGGTTAGACCAGATCTGAGCCTGGGAGCTCTCTGGCTAACTAGGGAAC
CCACTGCTTAAGCCTCAATAAAGCTTGCCTTGAGTGCTTCAAGTAGTGTGTGCCCGTCTGTTGTGTGACT
CTGGTAACTAGAGATCCCTCAGACCCTTTTAGTCAGTGTGGAAAATCTCTAGCAGTGGCGCCCGAACAGG
GACCTGAAAGCGAAAGGGAAACCAGAGCTCTCTCGACGCAGGACTCGGCTTGCTGAAGCGCGCACGGCAA
GAGGCGAGGGGCGGCGACTGGTGAGTACGCCAAAAATTTTGACTAGCGGAGGCTAGAAGGAGAGAGATGG
GTGCGAGAGCGTCAGTATTAAGCGGGGGAGAATTAGATCGCGATGGGAAAAAATTCGGTTAAGGCCAGGG
GGAAAGAAAAAATATAAATTAAAACATATAGTATGGGCAAGCAGGGAGCTAGAACGATTCGCAGTTAATC
CTGGCCTGTTAGAAACATCAGAAGGCTGTAGACAAATACTGGGACAGCTACAACCATCCCTTCAGACAGG
ATCAGAAGAACTTAGATCATTATATAATACAGTAGCAACCCTCTATTGTGTGCATCAAAGGATAGAGATA
AAAGACACCAAGGAAGCTTTAGACAAGATAGAGGAAGAGCAAAACAAAAGTAAGACCACCGCACAGCAAG
CGGCCGCTGATCTTCAGACCTGGAGGAGGAGATATGAGGGACAATTGGAGAAGTGAATTATATAAATATA
AAGTAGTAAAAATTGAACCATTAGGAGTAGCACCCACCAAGGCAAAGAGAAGAGTGGTGCAGAGAGAAAA
AAGAGCAGTGGGAATAGGAGCTTTGTTCCTTGGGTTCTTGGGAGCAGCAGGAAGCACTATGGGCGCAGCC
TCAATGACGCTGACGGTACAGGCCAGACAATTATTGTCTGGTATAGTGCAGCAGCAGAACAATTTGCTGA
GGGCTATTGAGGCGCAACAGCATCTGTTGCAACTCACAGTCTGGGGCATCAAGCAGCTCCAGGCAAGAAT
CCTGGCTGTGGAAAGATACCTAAAGGATCAACAGCTCCTGGGGATTTGGGGTTGCTCTGGAAAACTCATT
TGCACCACTGCTGTGCCTTGGAATGCTAGTTGGAGTAATAAATCTCTGGAACAGATTGGAATCACACGAC
CTGGATGGAGTGGGACAGAGAAATTAACAATTACACAAGCTTAATACACTCCTTAATTGAAGAATCGCAA
AACCAGCAAGAAAAGAATGAACAAGAATTATTGGAATTAGATAAATGGGCAAGTTTGTGGAATTGGTTTA
ACATAACAAATTGGCTGTGGTATATAAAATTATTCATAATGATAGTAGGAGGCTTGGTAGGTTTAAGAAT
AGTTTTTGCTGTACTTTCTATAGTGAATAGAGTTAGGCAGGGATATTCACCATTATCGTTTCAGACCCAC
CTCCCAACCCCGAGGGGACCCGACAGGCCCGAAGGAATAGAAGAAGAAGGTGGAGAGAGAGACAGAGACA
GATCCATTCGATTAGTGAACGGATCTCGACGGTTAACTTTTAAAAGAAAAGGGGGGATTGGGGGGTACAG
TGCAGGGGAAAGAATAGTAGACATAATAGCAACAGACATACAAACTAAAGAATTACAAAAACAAATTACA
AAATTCAAAATTTTGGGCCCTTCCAACCTTCCAACCGGTACCTAGTAATCAATTACGGGGTCATTAGTTC
ATAGCCCATATATGGAGTTCCGCGTTACATAACTTACGGTAAATGGCCCGCCTGGCTGACCGCCCAACGA
CCCCCGCCCATTGACGTCAATAATGACGTATGTTCCCATAGTAACGCCAATAGGGACTTTCCATTGACGT
CAATGGGTGGACTATTTACGGTAAACTGCCCACTTGGCAGTACATCAAGTGTATCATATGCCAAGTACGC
CCCCTATTGACGTCAATGACGGTAAATGGCCCGCCTGGCATTATGCCCAGTACATGACCTTATGGGACTT
TCCTACTTGGCAGTACATCTACGTATTAGTCATCGCTATTACCATGGGTCGAGGTGAGCCCCACGTTCTG
CTTCACTCTCCCCATCTCCCCCCCCTCCCCACCCCCAATTTTGTATTTATTTATTTTTTAATTATTTTGT
GCAGCGATGGGGGCGGGGGGGGGGGGGGCGCGCGCCAGGCGGGGCGGGGCGGGGCGAGGGGCGGGGCGGG
GCGAGGCGGAGAGGTGCGGCGGCAGCCAATCAGAGCGGCGCGCTCCGAAAGTTTCCTTTTATGGCGAGGC
GGCGGCGGCGGCGGCCCTATAAAAAGCGAAGCGCGCGGCGGGCGGGAGTCGCTGCGTTGCCTTCGCCCCG
TGCCCCGCTCCGCGCCGCCTCGCGCCGCCCGCCCCGGCTCTGACTGACCGCGTTACTCCCACAGGTGAGC
GGGCGGGACGGCCCTTCTCCTCCGGGCTGTAATTAGCGCTTGGTTTAATGACGGCTCGTTTCTTTTCTGT
GGCTGCGTGAAAGCCTTAAAGGGCTCCGGGAGGGCCCTTTGTGCGGGGGGGAGCGGCTCGGGGGGTGCGT
GCGTGTGTGTGTGCGTGGGGAGCGCCGCGTGCGGCCCGCGCTGCCCGGCGGCTGTGAGCGCTGCGGGCGC
GGCGCGGGGCTTTGTGCGCTCCGCGTGTGCGCGAGGGGAGCGCGGCCGGGGGCGGTGCCCCGCGGTGCGG
GGGGGCTGCGAGGGGAACAAAGGCTGCGTGCGGGGTGTGTGCGTGGGGGGGTGAGCAGGGGGTGTGGGCG
CGGCGGTCGGGCTGTAACCCCCCCCTGCACCCCCCTCCCCGAGTTGCTGAGCACGGCCCGGCTTCGGGTG
CGGGGCTCCGTGCGGGGCGTGGCGCGGGGCTCGCCGTGCCGGGCGGGGGGTGGCGGCAGGTGGGGGTGCC
GGGCGGGGCGGGGCCGCCTCGGGCCGGGGAGGGCTCGGGGGAGGGGCGCGGCGGCCCCGGAGCGCCGGCG
GCTGTCGAGGCGCGGCGAGCCGCAGCCATTGCCTTTTATGGTAATCGTGCGAGAGGGCGCAGGGACTTCC
TTTGTCCCAAATCTGGCGGAGCCGAAATCTGGGAGGCGCCGCCGCACCCCCTCTAGCGGGCGCGGGCGAA
GCGGTGCGGCGCCGGCAGGAAGGAAATGGGCGGGGAGGGCCTTCGTGCGTCGCCGCGCCGCCGTCCCCTT
CTCCATCTCCAGCCTCGGGGCTGCCGCAGGGGGACGGCTGCCTTCGGGGGGGACGGGGCAGGGCGGGGTT
CGGCTTCTGGCGTGTGACCGGCGGCTCTAGAGCCTCTGCTAACCATGTTCATGCCTTCTTCTTTTTCCTA
CAGCTCCTGGGCAACGTGCTGGTTGTTGTGCTGTCTCATCATTTTGGCAAAGGATTCCTCGAGGTCGACG
GTATCGATAAGCTTGATATCGAATTCACCATGGCGCCGAAAAAAAAACGCAAAGTGGATCCACCGGTCGC
CACCATGGTGAAAACTGTGAAAGTGAATATAACAACCCCTGATGGGCCAGTCTACGACGCTGATATCGAG
ATGGTGTCCGTGCGGGCCGAGAGTGGTGATCTCGGCATCCTCCCCGGTCACATTCCCACAAAGGCCCCAC
TGAAGATCGGAGCTGTGCGGCTGAAGAAGGACGGCCAAACAGAGGATGTCGCAGTCTCAGGCGGCACTGT
TGAAGTGCGGCCTGACCACGTTACCATTAATGCTCAAGCCGCTGAACGGGCGGAGGACATTGACGTCCTC
CGCGCCAAAGCGGCGAAAGAGCGGGCGGAGCGCCGCCTGCAAAGCCAGACCCGTTACAACAGCCACAACG
TCTATATCATGGCCGACAAGCAGAAGAACGGCATCAAGGTGAACTTCAAGATCCGCCACAACATCGAGGA
CGGCAGCGTGCAGCTCGCCGACCACTACCAGCAGAACACCCCCATCGGCGACGGCCCCGTGCTGCTGCCC
GACAACCACTACCTGAGCACCCAGTCCAAGCTGAGCAAAGACCCCAACGAGAAGCGCGATCACATGGTCC
TGCTGGAGTTCGTGACCGCCGCCGGGATCACTCTCGGCATGGACGAGCTGTACAAGGGTGGCACCGGAGG
GAGCATGGTGAGCAAGGGCGAGGAGCTGTTCACCGGGGTGGTGCCCATCCTGGTCGAGCTGGACGGCGAC
GTAAACGGCCACAAGTTCAGCGTGTCCGGCGAGGGCGAGGGCGATGCCACCTACGGCAAGCTGACCCTGA
AGTTCATCTGCACCACCGGCAAGCTGCCCGTGCCCTGGCCCACCCTCGTGACCACCCTGACCTACGGCGT
GCAGTGCTTCAGCCGCTACCCCGACCACATGAAGCAGCACGACTTCTTCAAGTCCGCCATGCCCGAAGGC
TACGTCCAGGAGCGCACCATCTTCTTCAAGGACGACGGCAACTACAAGACCCGCGCCGAGGTGAAGTTCG
AGGGCGACACCCTGGTGAACCGCATCGAGCTGAAGGGCATCGACTTCAAGGAGGACGGCAACATCCTGGG
GCACAAGCTGGAGTACAACCTGGGTGACATCGACTTCAAACGGGCCGAACTGGCGTTAAAACGCGCCATG
AACCGTTTGAGCGTTGCGGAAGATAAGTGAGCGGCCGCGACTCTAGATCACTAGTCTCGACTCGACAATC
AACCTCTGGATTACAAAATTTGTGAAAGATTGACTGGTATTCTTAACTATGTTGCTCCTTTTACGCTATG
TGGATACGCTGCTTTAATGCCTTTGTATCATGCTATTGCTTCCCGTATGGCTTTCATTTTCTCCTCCTTG
TATAAATCCTGGTTGCTGTCTCTTTATGAGGAGTTGTGGCCCGTTGTCAGGCAACGTGGCGTGGTGTGCA
CTGTGTTTGCTGACGCAACCCCCACTGGTTGGGGCATTGCCACCACCTGTCAGCTCCTTTCCGGGACTTT
CGCTTTCCCCCTCCCTATTGCCACGGCGGAACTCATCGCCGCCTGCCTTGCCCGCTGCTGGACAGGGGCT
CGGCTGTTGGGCACTGACAATTCCGTGGTGTTGTCGGGGAAGCTGACGTCCTTTCCATGGCTGCTCGCCT
GTGTTGCCACCTGGATTCTGCGCGGGACGTCCTTCTGCTACGTCCCTTCGGCCCTCAATCCAGCGGACCT
TCCTTCCCGCGGCCTGCTGCCGGCTCTGCGGCCTCTTCCGCATCTTCGCCTTCGCCCTCAGACGAGTCGG
ATCTCCCTTTGGGCCGCCTCCCCGCCTGGAATTAATTCGAGCTCGGTACCTTTAAGACCAATGACTTACA
AGGCAGCTGTAGATCTTAGCCACTTTTTAAAAGAAAAGGGGGGACTGGAAGGGCTAATTCACTCCCAACG
AAAATAAGATCTGCTTTTTGCTTGTACTGGGTCTCTCTGGTTAGACCAGATCTGAGCCTGGGAGCTCTCT
GGCTAACTAGGGAACCCACTGCTTAAGCCTCAATAAAGCTTGCCTTGAGTGCTTCAAGTAGTGTGTGCCC
GTCTGTTGTGTGACTCTGGTAACTAGAGATCCCTCAGACCCTTTTAGTCAGTGTGGAAAATCTCTAGCAG
TAGTAGTTCATGTCATCTTATTATTCAGTATTTATAACTTGCAAAGAAATGAATATCAGAGAGTGAGAGG
AACTTGTTTATTGCAGCTTATAATGGTTACAAATAAAGCAATAGCATCACAAATTTCACAAATAAAGCAT
TTTTTTCACTGCATTCTAGTTGTGGTTTGTCCAAACTCATCAATGTATCTAGAGCGGCCGCCACCGCGGT
GGAGCTCCAGCTTTTGTTCCCTTTAGTGAGGGTTAATTGCGCGCTTGGCGTAATCATGGTCATAGCTGTT
TCCTGTGTGAAATTGTTATCCGCTCACAATTCCACACAACATACGAGCCGGAAGCATAAAGTGTAAAGCC
TGGGGTGCCTAATGAGTGAGCTAACTCACATTAATTGCGTTGCGCTCACTGCCCGCTTTCCAGTCGGGAA
ACCTGTCGTGCCAGCTGCATTAATGAATCGGCCAACGCGCGGGGAGAGGCGGTTTGCGTATTGGGCGCTC
TTCCGCTTCCTCGCTCACTGACTCGCTGCGCTCGGTCGTTCGGCTGCGGCGAGCGGTATCAGCTCACTCA
AAGGCGGTAATACGGTTATCCACAGAATCAGGGGATAACGCAGGAAAGAACATGTGAGCAAAAGGCCAGC
AAAAGGCCAGGAACCGTAAAAAGGCCGCGTTGCTGGCGTTTTTCCATAGGCTCCGCCCCCCTGACGAGCA
TCACAAAAATCGACGCTCAAGTCAGAGGTGGCGAAACCCGACAGGACTATAAAGATACCAGGCGTTTCCC
CCTGGAAGCTCCCTCGTGCGCTCTCCTGTTCCGACCCTGCCGCTTACCGGATACCTGTCCGCCTTTCTCC
CTTCGGGAAGCGTGGCGCTTTCTCATAGCTCACGCTGTAGGTATCTCAGTTCGGTGTAGGTCGTTCGCTC
CAAGCTGGGCTGTGTGCACGAACCCCCCGTTCAGCCCGACCGCTGCGCCTTATCCGGTAACTATCGTCTT
GAGTCCAACCCGGTAAGACACGACTTATCGCCACTGGCAGCAGCCACTGGTAACAGGATTAGCAGAGCGA
GGTATGTAGGCGGTGCTACAGAGTTCTTGAAGTGGTGGCCTAACTACGGCTACACTAGAAGGACAGTATT
TGGTATCTGCGCTCTGCTGAAGCCAGTTACCTTCGGAAAAAGAGTTGGTAGCTCTTGATCCGGCAAACAA
ACCACCGCTGGTAGCGGTGGTTTTTTTGTTTGCAAGCAGCAGATTACGCGCAGAAAAAAAGGATCTCAAG
AAGATCCTTTGATCTTTTCTACGGGGTCTGACGCTCAGTGGAACGAAAACTCACGTTAAGGGATTTTGGT
CATGAGATTATCAAAAAGGATCTTCACCTAGATCCTTTTAAATTAAAAATGAAGTTTTAAATCAATCTAA
AGTATATATGAGTAAACTTGGTCTGACAGTTACCAATGCTTAATCAGTGAGGCACCTATCTCAGCGATCT
GTCTATTTCGTTCATCCATAGTTGCCTGACTCCCCGTCGTGTAGATAACTACGATACGGGAGGGCTTACC
ATCTGGCCCCAGTGCTGCAATGATACCGCGAGACCCACGCTCACCGGCTCCAGATTTATCAGCAATAAAC
CAGCCAGCCGGAAGGGCCGAGCGCAGAAGTGGTCCTGCAACTTTATCCGCCTCCATCCAGTCTATTAATT
GTTGCCGGGAAGCTAGAGTAAGTAGTTCGCCAGTTAATAGTTTGCGCAACGTTGTTGCCATTGCTACAGG
CATCGTGGTGTCACGCTCGTCGTTTGGTATGGCTTCATTCAGCTCCGGTTCCCAACGATCAAGGCGAGTT
ACATGATCCCCCATGTTGTGCAAAAAAGCGGTTAGCTCCTTCGGTCCTCCGATCGTTGTCAGAAGTAAGT
TGGCCGCAGTGTTATCACTCATGGTTATGGCAGCACTGCATAATTCTCTTACTGTCATGCCATCCGTAAG
ATGCTTTTCTGTGACTGGTGAGTACTCAACCAAGTCATTCTGAGAATAGTGTATGCGGCGACCGAGTTGC
TCTTGCCCGGCGTCAATACGGGATAATACCGCGCCACATAGCAGAACTTTAAAAGTGCTCATCATTGGAA
AACGTTCTTCGGGGCGAAAACTCTCAAGGATCTTACCGCTGTTGAGATCCAGTTCGATGTAACCCACTCG
TGCACCCAACTGATCTTCAGCATCTTTTACTTTCACCAGCGTTTCTGGGTGAGCAAAAACAGGAAGGCAA
AATGCCGCAAAAAAGGGAATAAGGGCGACACGGAAATGTTGAATACTCATACTCTTCCTTTTTCAATATT
ATTGAAGCATTTATCAGGGTTATTGTCTCATGAGCGGATACATATTTGAATGTATTTAGAAAAATAAACA
AATAGGGGTTCCGCGCACATTTCCCCGAAAAGTGCCAC
